>Addgene plasmid #167779 | MAC_N_LHX6 | addgene full sequence | sequence record 335822 | Addgene NGS Result
GACATTGATTATTGACTAGTTATTAATAGTAATCAATTACGGGGTCATTAGTTCATAGCCCATATATGGA
GTTCCGCGTTACATAACTTACGGTAAATGGCCCGCCTGGCTGACCGCCCAACGACCCCCGCCCATTGACG
TCAATAATGACGTATGTTCCCATAGTAACGCCAATAGGGACTTTCCATTGACGTCAATGGGTGGAGTATT
TACGGTAAACTGCCCACTTGGCAGTACATCAAGTGTATCATATGCCAAGTACGCCCCCTATTGACGTCAA
TGACGGTAAATGGCCCGCCTGGCATTATGCCCAGTACATGACCTTATGGGACTTTCCTACTTGGCAGTAC
ATCTACGTATTAGTCATCGCTATTACCATGGTGATGCGGTTTTGGCAGTACATCAATGGGCGTGGATAGC
GGTTTGACTCACGGGGATTTCCAAGTCTCCACCCCATTGACGTCAATGGGAGTTTGTTTTGGCACCAAAA
TCAACGGGACTTTCCAAAATGTCGTAACAACTCCGCCCCATTGACGCAAATGGGCGGTAGGCGTGTACGG
TGGGAGGTCTATATAAGCAGAGCTCTCCCTATCAGTGATAGAGATCTCCCTATCAGTGATAGAGATCGTC
GACGAGCTCGTTTAGTGAACCGTCAGATCGCCTGGAGACGCCATCCACGCTGTTTTGACCTCCATAGAAG
ACACCGGGACCGATCCAGCCTCCGGACTCTAGCGTTTAAACTTAAGCTTGGTACCGAGCTCGGATCCACT
AGTCCAGTGTGGTGGAATTCTGCAGATATCCAGCACAGTGGCGGCCGCTCGAGACCATGAAGGACAACAC
CGTGCCCCTGAAGCTGATCGCCCTGCTGGCCAACGGCGAGTTCCACTCTGGCGAGCAGCTGGGCGAGACA
CTGGGCATGAGCAGAGCCGCCATCAACAAGCACATCCAGACCCTGCGGGACTGGGGCGTGGACGTGTTCA
CAGTGCCCGGCAAGGGCTACAGCCTGCCCGAGCCCATCCAGCTGCTGAACGCCAAGCAGATCCTGGGCCA
GCTGGATGGCGGATCTGTGGCCGTGCTGCCCGTGATCGACAGCACCAACCAGTATCTGCTCGACCGGATC
GGCGAGCTGAAGTCCGGCGACGCCTGTATCGCCGAGTACCAGCAGGCCGGCAGAGGCGGCAGGGGCAGAA
AGTGGTTCAGCCCCTTCGGCGCCAACCTGTACCTGAGCATGTTCTGGAGACTGGAACAGGGCCCAGCCGC
CGCTATTGGCCTGAGCCTGGTCATCGGCATCGTGATGGCCGAGGTGCTGCGGAAGCTGGGCGCCGACAAA
GTGCGCGTGAAGTGGCCCAACGACCTGTATCTGCAGGACCGGAAGCTGGCCGGCATCCTGGTGGAACTGA
CCGGCAAAACAGGCGACGCCGCCCAGATCGTGATCGGCGCTGGCATCAACATGGCCATGCGGCGGGTGGA
AGAGAGCGTGGTCAACCAGGGCTGGATCACCCTGCAGGAAGCCGGCATCAACCTGGACCGGAACACCCTG
GCCGCCATGCTGATCAGAGAGCTGAGAGCCGCCCTGGAACTGTTCGAGCAGGAAGGCCTGGCCCCCTACC
TGAGCAGATGGGAGAAGCTGGACAACTTCATCAACCGGCCCGTGAAACTGATCATCGGCGACAAAGAGAT
CTTCGGCATCAGCCGGGGCATCGACAAGCAGGGGGCCCTGCTCCTGGAACAGGACGGCATCATCAAGCCC
TGGATGGGCGGCGAGATCAGCCTGCGGAGCGCCGAGAAGTACCCATACGATGTTCCTGACTATGCCGGTA
CCGAGCTCGGATCCACCATGGCTAGCTGGAGCCACCCGCAGTTCGAGAAAGGTGGAGGTTCCGGAGGTGG
ATCGGGAGGTGGATCGTGGAGCCACCCGCAGTTCGAAAAAGCGGCCGATATCACAAGTTTGTACAAAAAA
GTTGGCACCATGGCCCAGCCAGGGTCCGGCTGCAAAGCGACCACCCGCTGTCTTGAAGGGACCGCGCCGC
CCGCCATGGCTCAGTCTGACGCCGAGGCCCTGGCAGGAGCTCTGGACAAGGACGAGGGTCAGGCCTCCCC
ATGTACGCCCAGCACGCCATCTGTCTGCTCACCGCCCTCTGCCGCCTCCTCCGTGCCGTCTGCAGGCAAG
AACATCTGCTCCAGCTGCGGCCTCGAGATCCTGGACCGATATCTGCTCAAGGTCAACAACCTCATCTGGC
ACGTGCGGTGCCTCGAGTGCTCCGTGTGTCGCACGTCGCTGAGGCAGCAGAACAGCTGCTACATCAAGAA
CAAGGAGATCTTCTGCAAGATGGACTACTTCAGCCGATTCGGGACCAAGTGTGCCCGGTGCGGCCGACAG
ATCTACGCCAGCGACTGGGTGCGGAGAGCTCGCGGCAACGCCTACCACCTGGCCTGCTTCGCCTGCTTCT
CGTGCAAGCGCCAGCTGTCCACTGGTGAGGAGTTCGGCCTGGTCGAGGAGAAGGTGCTCTGCCGCATCCA
CTACGACACCATGATTGAGAACCTCAAGAGGGCCGCCGAGAACGGGAACGGCCTCACGTTGGAGGGGGCA
GTGCCCTCGGAACAGGACAGTCAACCCAAGCCGGCCAAGCGCGCGCGGACGTCCTTCACCGCGGAACAGC
TGCAGGTTATGCAGGCGCAGTTCGCGCAGGACAACAACCCCGACGCTCAGACGCTGCAGAAGCTGGCGGA
CATGACGGGCCTCAGCCGGAGAGTCATCCAGGTGTGGTTTCAAAACTGCCGGGCGCGTCATAAAAAGCAC
ACGCCGCAACACCCAGTGCCGCCCTCGGGGGCGCCCCCGTCCCGCCTTCCCTCCGCCCTGTCCGACGACA
TCCACTACACCCCGTTCAGCAGCCCCGAGCGGGCGCGCATGGTCACCCTGCACGGCTACATTGAGAGTCA
GGTACAGTGCGGGCAGGTGCACTGCCGGCTGCCTTACACCGCACCCCCCGTCCACCTCAAAGCCGATATG
GATGGGCCGCTCTCCAACCGGGGTGAGAAGGTCATCCTTTTTCAGTACTTGCCAACTTTCTTGTACAAAG
TGGTGACGTAAGCTAGGGGCCCGTTTAAACCCGCTGATCAGCCTCGACTGTGCCTTCTAGTTGCCAGCCA
TCTGTTGTTTGCCCCTCCCCCGTGCCTTCCTTGACCCTGGAAGGTGCCACTCCCACTGTCCTTTCCTAAT
AAAATGAGGAAATTGCATCGCATTGTCTGAGTAGGTGTCATTCTATTCTGGGGGGTGGGGTGGGGCAGGA
CAGCAAGGGGGAGGATTGGGAAGACAATAGCAGGCATGCTGGGGATGCGGTGGGCTCTATGGCTTCTGAG
GCGGAAAGAACCAGCTGGGGCTCTAGGGGGTATCCCC
[124 nt withheld, positions 3398-3521]
C
[91 nt withheld, positions 3523-3613]
AGGGTGATGGTTCACGTACCTAGAAGTTCCTATTCCGAAGTTCCTATTCTCTAGAAAGTATAGGAACTTC
CTTGGCCAAAAAGCCTGAACTCACCGCGACGTCTGTCGAGAAGTTTCTGATCGAAAAGTTCGACAGCGTC
TCCGACCTGATGCAGCTCTCGGAGGGCGAAGAATCTCGTGCTTTCAGCTTCGATGTAGGAGGGCGTGGAT
ATGTCCTGCGGGTAAATAGCTGCGCCGATGGTTTCTACAAAGATCGTTATGTTTATCGGCACTTTGCATC
GGCCGCGCTCCCGATTCCGGAAGTGCTTGACATTGGGGAATTCAGCGAGAGCCTGACCTATTGCATCTCC
CGCCGTGCACAGGGTGTCACGTTGCAAGACCTGCCTGAAACCGAACTGCCCGCTGTTCTGCAGCCGGTCG
CGGAGGCCATGGATGCGATCGCTGCGGCCGATCTTAGCCAGACGAGCGGGTTCGGCCCATTCGGACCGCA
AGGAATCGGTCAATACACTACATGGCGTGATTTCATATGCGCGATTGCTGATCCCCATGTGTATCACTGG
CAAACTGTGATGGACGACACCGTCAGTGCGTCCGTCGCGCAGGCTCTCGATGAGCTGATGCTTTGGGCCG
AGGACTGCCCCGAAGTCCGGCACCTCGTGCACGCGGATTTCGGCTCCAACAATGTCCTGACGGACAATGG
CCGCATAACAGCGGTCATTGACTGGAGCGAGGCGATGTTCGGGGATTCCCAATACGAGGTCGCCAACATC
TTCTTCTGGAGGCCGTGGTTGGCTTGTATGGAGCAGCAGACGCGCTACTTCGAGCGGAGGCATCCGGAGC
TTGCAGGATCGCCGCGGCTCCGGGCGTATATGCTCCGCATTGGTCTTGACCAACTCTATCAGAGCTTGGT
TGACGGCAATTTCGATGATGCAGCTTGGGCGCAGGGTCGATGCGACGCAATCGTCCGATCCGGAGCCGGG
ACTGTCGGGCGTACACAAATCGCCCGCAGAAGCGCGGCCGTCTGGACCGATGGCTGTGTAGAAGTACTCG
CCGATAGTGGAAACCGACGCCCCAGCACTCGTCCGAGGGCAAAGGAATAGCACGTACTACGAGATTTCGA
TTCCACCGCCGCCTTCTATGAAAGGTTGGGCTTCGGAATCGTTTTCCGGGACGCCGGCTGGATGATCCTC
CAGCGCGGGGATCTCATGCTGGAGTTCTTCGCCCACCCCAACTTGTTTATTGCAGCTTATAATGGTTACA
AATAAAGCAATAGCATCACAAATTTCACAAATAAAGCATTTTTTTCACTGCATTCTAGTTGTGGTTTGTC
CAAACTCATCAATGTATCTTATCATGTCTGTATACCGTCGACCTCTAGCTAGAGCTTGGCGTAATCATGG
TCATAGCTGTTTCCTGTGTGAAATTGTTATCCGCTCACAATTCCACACAACATACGAGCCGGAAGCATAA
AGTGTAAAGCCTGGGGTGCCTAATGAGTGAGCTAACTCACATTAATTGCGTTGCGCTCACTGCCCGCTTT
CCAGTCGGGAAACCTGTCGTGCCAGCTGCATTAATGAATCGGCCAACGCGCGGGGAGAGGCGGTTTGCGT
ATTGGGCGCTCTTCCGCTTCCTCGCTCACTGACTCGCTGCGCTCGGTCGTTCGGCTGCGGCGAGCGGTAT
CAGCTCACTCAAAGGCGGTAATACGGTTATCCACAGAATCAGGGGATAACGCAGGAAAGAACATGTGAGC
AAAAGGCCAGCAAAAGGCCAGGAACCGTAAAAAGGCCGCGTTGCTGGCGTTTTTCCATAGGCTCCGCCCC
CCTGACGAGCATCACAAAAATCGACGCTCAAGTCAGAGGTGGCGAAACCCGACAGGACTATAAAGATACC
AGGCGTTTCCCCCTGGAAGCTCCCTCGTGCGCTCTCCTGTTCCGACCCTGCCGCTTACCGGATACCTGTC
CGCCTTTCTCCCTTCGGGAAGCGTGGCGCTTTCTCATAGCTCACGCTGTAGGTATCTCAGTTCGGTGTAG
GTCGTTCGCTCCAAGCTGGGCTGTGTGCACGAACCCCCCGTTCAGCCCGACCGCTGCGCCTTATCCGGTA
ACTATCGTCTTGAGTCCAACCCGGTAAGACACGACTTATCGCCACTGGCAGCAGCCACTGGTAACAGGAT
TAGCAGAGCGAGGTATGTAGGCGGTGCTACAGAGTTCTTGAAGTGGTGGCCTAACTACGGCTACACTAGA
AGAACAGTATTTGGTATCTGCGCTCTGCTGAAGCCAGTTACCTTCGGAAAAAGAGTTGGTAGCTCTTGAT
CCGGCAAACAAACCACCGCTGGTAGCGGTGGTTTTTTTGTTTGCAAGCAGCAGATTACGCGCAGAAAAAA
AGGATCTCAAGAAGATCCTTTGATCTTTTCTACGGGGTCTGACGCTCAGTGGAACGAAAACTCACGTTAA
GGGATTTTGGTCATGAGATTATCAAAAAGGATCTTCACCTAGATCCTTTTAAATTAAAAATGAAGTTTTA
AATCAATCTAAAGTATATATGAGTAAACTTGGTCTGACAGTTACCAATGCTTAATCAGTGAGGCACCTAT
CTCAGCGATCTGTCTATTTCGTTCATCCATAGTTGCCTGACTCCCCGTCGTGTAGATAACTACGATACGG
GAGGGCTTACCATCTGGCCCCAGTGCTGCAATGATACCGCGAGACCCACGCTCACCGGCTCCAGATTTAT
CAGCAATAAACCAGCCAGCCGGAAGGGCCGAGCGCAGAAGTGGTCCTGCAACTTTATCCGCCTCCATCCA
GTCTATTAATTGTTGCCGGGAAGCTAGAGTAAGTAGTTCGCCAGTTAATAGTTTGCGCAACGTTGTTGCC
ATTGCTACAGGCATCGTGGTGTCACGCTCGTCGTTTGGTATGGCTTCATTCAGCTCCGGTTCCCAACGAT
CAAGGCGAGTTACATGATCCCCCATGTTGTGCAAAAAAGCGGTTAGCTCCTTCGGTCCTCCGATCGTTGT
CAGAAGTAAGTTGGCCGCAGTGTTATCACTCATGGTTATGGCAGCACTGCATAATTCTCTTACTGTCATG
CCATCCGTAAGATGCTTTTCTGTGACTGGTGAGTACTCAACCAAGTCATTCTGAGAATAGTGTATGCGGC
GACCGAGTTGCTCTTGCCCGGCGTCAATACGGGATAATACCGCGCCACATAGCAGAACTTTAAAAGTGCT
CATCATTGGAAAACGTTCTTCGGGGCGAAAACTCTCAAGGATCTTACCGCTGTTGAGATCCAGTTCGATG
TAACCCACTCGTGCACCCAACTGATCTTCAGCATCTTTTACTTTCACCAGCGTTTCTGGGTGAGCAAAAA
CAGGAAGGCAAAATGCCGCAAAAAAGGGAATAAGGGCGACACGGAAATGTTGAATACTCATACTCTTCCT
TTTTCAATATTATTGAAGCATTTATCAGGGTTATTGTCTCATGAGCGGATACATATTTGAATGTATTTAG
AAAAATAAACAAATAGGGGTTCCGCGCACATTTCCCCGAAAAGTGCCACCTGACGTCGACGGATCGGGAG
ATCTCCCGATCCCCTATGGTGCACTCTCAGTACAATCTGCTCTGATGCCGCATAGTTAAGCCAGTATCTG
CTCCCTGCTTGTGTGTTGGAGGTCGCTGAGTAGTGCGCGAGCAAAATTTAAGCTACAACAAGGCAAGGCT
TGACCGACAATTGCATGAAGAATCTGCTTAGGGTTAGGCGTTTTGCGCTGCTTCGCGATGTACGGGCCAG
ATATACGCGTT
Features (pLannotate 1.2.2; 27 found; start..end, strand, type, name):
      1..380     +  enhancer       CMV enhancer: human cytomegalovirus immediate early enhancer
    381..584     +  promoter       CMV promoter: human cytomegalovirus (CMV) immediate early promoter
    586..605     +  promoter       PLtetO-1 promoter (fragment): modified phage lambda PL promoter with tet operator sites (Lutz and Bujard, 1997)
    607..626     +  promoter       PLtetO-1 promoter (fragment): modified phage lambda PL promoter with tet operator sites (Lutz and Bujard, 1997)
    634..667     +  promoter       TRE3GV promoter (fragment): 3rd-generation Tet-responsive promoter that can be activated by binding of Tet-On® 3G, optimized for retroviral and lentiviral vectors
    827..1789    +  CDS            birA: BIRA_ECOLI - Also known as bioR, dhbB. Experimental evidence at protein level: Swiss-Prot protein existence level 1. Acts both as a biotin--[acetyl-CoA-carboxylase] ligase and a biotin-operon repressor. In the presence of ATP, BirA activates biotin to form the BirA-biotinyl-5'-adenylate (BirA-bio-5'-AMP or holoBirA) complex. HoloBirA can either transfer the biotinyl moiety to the biotin carboxyl carrier protein (BCCP) subunit of acetyl-CoA carboxylase, or bind to the biotin operator site and inhibit transcription of the operon. From Escherichia coli (strain K12).
   1790..1815    +  CDS            3xHA (fragment): three tandem HA epitope tags
   1847..1866    +  CDS            Strep-Tag II (fragment): peptide that binds Strep-Tactin®, an engineered form of streptavidin
   1907..1929    +  CDS            Strep-Tag II (fragment): peptide that binds Strep-Tactin®, an engineered form of streptavidin
   1944..1961    +  protein_bind   attB1 (fragment): mutant version of attB; core recombination site for the Gateway® BP reaction BP Clonase™
   1970..3058    +  CDS            LHX6: LHX6_HUMAN - Also known as LHX6.1. Experimental evidence at protein level: Swiss-Prot protein existence level 1. Probable transcription factor required for the expression of a subset of genes involved in interneurons migration and development. Functions in the specification of cortical interneuron subtypes and in the migration of GABAergic interneuron precursors from the subpallium to the cerebral cortex (By similarity). From Homo sapiens (Human).
   3066..3083    -  protein_bind   attB2 (fragment): mutant version of attB; core recombination site for the Gateway® BP reaction BP Clonase™
   3128..3352    +  polyA_signal   bGH poly(A) signal: bovine growth hormone polyadenylation signal
   3356..3377    +  promoter       SV40 promoter (fragment): SV40 enhancer and early promoter
   3398..3631    +  rep_origin     f1 ori (fragment) (sequence partly withheld): f1 bacteriophage origin of replication; arrow indicates direction of (+) strand synthesis
   3636..3683    +  protein_bind   FRT: FLP-mediated recombination occurs in the 8-bp core sequence TCTAGAAA (Turan and Bode, 2011). FLP recombinase from the Saccharomyces cerevisiae 2μ plasmid
   3691..4713    +  CDS            HygR: aminoglycoside phosphotransferase from E. coli; aph(4)-Ia; confers resistance to hygromycin
   4723..4848    +  CDS            ble (fragment): BLE_KLEPN - Experimental evidence at protein level: Swiss-Prot protein existence level 1. Binding protein with a strong affinity to the bleomycin family of antibiotics. Binds to CL990; an antimitotic-antibiotic compound. From Klebsiella pneumoniae.
   4843..4964    +  polyA_signal   SV40 poly(A) signal: SV40 polyadenylation signal
   5037..5053    -  protein_bind   lac operator: The lac repressor binds to the lac operator to inhibit transcription in E. coli. This inhibition can be relieved by adding lactose or isopropyl-β-D-thiogalactopyranoside (IPTG). lac repressor encoded by lacI
   5061..5091    -  promoter       lac promoter: promoter for the E. coli lac operon
   5106..5127    -  protein_bind   CAP binding site: CAP binding activates transcription in the presence of cAMP. E. coli catabolite activator protein
   5140..5232    -  CDS            lacI (fragment): lac repressor; lacI; The lac repressor binds to the lac operator to inhibit transcription in E. coli. This inhibition can be relieved by adding lactose or isopropyl-β-D-thiogalactopyranoside (IPTG).
   5415..6003    -  rep_origin     ori: high-copy-number ColE1/pMB1/pBR322/pUC origin of replication
   6174..7034    -  CDS            AmpR: β-lactamase; bla; confers resistance to ampicillin, carbenicillin, and related antibiotics
   7035..7139    -  promoter       AmpR promoter: bla
   7198..7250    -  misc_feature   bom (fragment): basis of mobility region from pBR322
