[The description below was written by a language model from this plasmid's Addgene catalogue record and pLannotate feature annotations shown in this document.]
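Description:
MAC_N_LHX6 is a mammalian expression plasmid of about 7.4 kb that produces human LHX6, a LIM-homeobox transcription factor implicated in cortical interneuron specification and migration, fused at its N terminus to the MAC tag. It is built on the MAC-tag-N Gateway destination backbone. The unmutated LHX6 coding sequence was introduced by Gateway recombination and sits between attB1 and attB2 remnants. In bacteria the plasmid is maintained at high copy through a ColE1/pUC-type origin and selected with ampicillin via the β-lactamase gene. Fragments of an f1 origin and lac regulatory elements are also carried in the backbone.

Expression is driven by the CMV immediate-early enhancer and promoter, followed directly by short sequences annotated as tet operator-containing fragments. This arrangement suggests a tetracycline-regulatable CMV promoter, although the catalogue fields do not say so explicitly. The transcript encodes a birA-derived biotin ligase, an HA epitope and two Strep-Tag II motifs, which together make up the MAC tag, followed by LHX6. It is terminated by the bGH polyadenylation signal. The Strep tags allow affinity purification of the bait and its stable partners, the biotin ligase is suited to proximity-dependent biotinylation of neighbouring proteins, and HA permits detection.

Downstream, an FRT site lies immediately before a hygromycin resistance gene that has an SV40 poly(A) signal but no complete annotated promoter of its own. This layout is typical of FLP-mediated integration into a genomic FRT landing site, with hygromycin selection of stable lines. The construct comes from a study mapping the protein interaction networks of human transcription factors.
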