Addgene plasmid #167779: MAC_N_LHX6
Purpose: Expresses LHX6 in mammalian cells
Depositing lab: Markku Varjosalo. Depositing organization: University of Helsinki. Publication: Human transcription factor protein interaction networks. Goos H, Kinnunen M, Salokas K, Tan Z, Liu X, Yadav L, Zhang Q, Wei GH, Varjosalo M. Nat Commun. 2022 Feb 9;13(1):766. doi: 10.1038/s41467-022-28341-5. PubMed 35140242.
Backbone
  Vector backbone: MAC-tag-N (#108078)
  Vector type: Mammalian Expression
  Selectable markers: Hygromycin
Growth in bacteria
  Bacterial resistance: Ampicillin, 100 μg/mL
  Growth temperature: 37°C
  Growth strain: DH5alpha
  Copy number: High Copy
Gene/Insert
  Gene/Insert name: LHX6 (alt names: Uniprot Q9UPM6; ENSG00000106852)
  Species: H. sapiens (human)
  Mutation: no mutations
  Entrez Gene: LHX6 (a.k.a. LHX6.1)
  Tag / fusion protein: MAC (N terminal on backbone)
  Cloning method: Gateway Cloning
Terms and licenses: Academic/Nonprofit Terms; Industry Terms: Not Available to Industry
How to cite: MAC_N_LHX6 was a gift from Markku Varjosalo (Addgene plasmid # 167779 ; http://n2t.net/addgene:167779 ; RRID:Addgene_167779)
